>Addgene plasmid #205189 | pHR-flag-GFP-MUC4 | addgene full sequence | sequence record 405261 | Addgene NGS Result
AAAATAGGTTGCGCGAGATTATAGAGATCTGGCGCACTAAAAACCAGTATTTCACATGAGTCCGCGTCTT
TTTACGCACTGCCTCTCCCTGACGCGGGATAAAGTGGTATTCTCAAACATATCTCGCAAGCCTGTCTTGT
GTCCAAGCTTTTTGCAAAAGCCTAGGCCTCCAAAAAAGCCTCCTCACTACTTCTGGAATAGCTCAGAGGC
CGAGGCGGCCTCGGCCTCTGCATAAATAAAAAAAATTAGTCAGCCATGGGGCGGAGAATGGGCGGAACTG
GGCGGAGTTAGGGGCGGGATGGGCGGAGTTAGGGGCGGGACTATGGTTGCTGACTAATTGAGATGCATGC
TTTGCATACTTCTGCCTGCTGGGGAGCCTGGGGACTTTCCACACCTGGTTGCTGACTAATTGAGATGCAT
GCTTTGCATACTTCTGCCTGCTGGGGAGCCTGGGGACTTTCCACACCCTAACTGACACACATTCCACAGC
TGCATTAATGAATCGGCCAACGCGCGGGGAGAGGCGGTTTGCGTATTGGGCGCTCTTCCGCTTCCTCGCT
CACTGACTCGCTGCGCTCGGTCGTTCGGCTGCGGCGAGCGGTATCAGCTCACTCAAAGGCGGTAATACGG
TTATCCACAGAATCAGGGGATAACGCAGGAAAGAACATGTGAGCAAAAGGCCAGCAAAAGGCCAGGAACC
GTAAAAAGGCCGCGTTGCTGGCGTTTTTCCATAGGCTCCGCCCCCCTGACGAGCATCACAAAAATCGACG
CTCAAGTCAGAGGTGGCGAAACCCGACAGGACTATAAAGATACCAGGCGTTTCCCCCTGGAAGCTCCCTC
GTGCGCTCTCCTGTTCCGACCCTGCCGCTTACCGGATACCTGTCCGCCTTTCTCCCTTCGGGAAGCGTGG
CGCTTTCTCATAGCTCACGCTGTAGGTATCTCAGTTCGGTGTAGGTCGTTCGCTCCAAGCTGGGCTGTGT
GCACGAACCCCCCGTTCAGCCCGACCGCTGCGCCTTATCCGGTAACTATCGTCTTGAGTCCAACCCGGTA
AGACACGACTTATCGCCACTGGCAGCAGCCACTGGTAACAGGATTAGCAGAGCGAGGTATGTAGGCGGTG
CTACAGAGTTCTTGAAGTGGTGGCCTAACTACGGCTACACTAGAAGAACAGTATTTGGTATCTGCGCTCT
GCTGAAGCCAGTTACCTTCGGAAAAAGAGTTGGTAGCTCTTGATCCGGCAAACAAACCACCGCTGGTAGC
GGTGGTTTTTTTGTTTGCAAGCAGCAGATTACGCGCAGAAAAAAAGGATCTCAAGAAGATCCTTTGATCT
TTTCTACGGGGTCTGACGCTCAGTGGAACGAAAACTCACGTTAAGGGATTTTGGTCATGAGATTATCAAA
AAGGATCTTCACCTAGATCCTTTTAAATTAAAAATGAAGTTTTAAATCAATCTAAAGTATATATGAGTAA
ACTTGGTCTGACAGTTACCAATGCTTAATCAGTGAGGCACCTATCTCAGCGATCTGTCTATTTCGTTCAT
CCATAGTTGCCTGACTCCCCGTCGTGTAGATAACTACGATACGGGAGGGCTTACCATCTGGCCCCAGTGC
TGCAATGATACCGCGAGACCCACGCTCACCGGCTCCAGATTTATCAGCAATAAACCAGCCAGCCGGAAGG
GCCGAGCGCAGAAGTGGTCCTGCAACTTTATCCGCCTCCATCCAGTCTATTAATTGTTGCCGGGAAGCTA
GAGTAAGTAGTTCGCCAGTTAATAGTTTGCGCAACGTTGTTGCCATTGCTACAGGCATCGTGGTGTCACG
CTCGTCGTTTGGTATGGCTTCATTCAGCTCCGGTTCCCAACGATCAAGGCGAGTTACATGATCCCCCATG
TTGTGCAAAAAAGCGGTTAGCTCCTTCGGTCCTCCGATCGTTGTCAGAAGTAAGTTGGCCGCAGTGTTAT
CACTCATGGTTATGGCAGCACTGCATAATTCTCTTACTGTCATGCCATCCGTAAGATGCTTTTCTGTGAC
TGGTGAGTACTCAACCAAGTCATTCTGAGAATAGTGTATGCGGCGACCGAGTTGCTCTTGCCCGGCGTCA
ATACGGGATAATACCGCGCCACATAGCAGAACTTTAAAAGTGCTCATCATTGGAAAACGTTCTTCGGGGC
GAAAACTCTCAAGGATCTTACCGCTGTTGAGATCCAGTTCGATGTAACCCACTCGTGCACCCAACTGATC
TTCAGCATCTTTTACTTTCACCAGCGTTTCTGGGTGAGCAAAAACAGGAAGGCAAAATGCCGCAAAAAAG
GGAATAAGGGCGACACGGAAATGTTGAATACTCATACTCTTCCTTTTTCAATATTATTGAAGCATTTATC
AGGGTTATTGTCTCATGAGCGGATACATATTTGAATGTATTTAGAAAAATAAACAAATAGGGGTTCCGCG
CACATTTCCCCGAAAAGTGCCACCTGACGTCTAAGAAACCATTATTATCATGACATTAACCTATAAAAAT
AGGCGTATCACGAGGCCCTTTCGTCTCGCGCGTTTCGGTGATGACGGTGAAAACCTCTGACACATGCAGC
TCCCGGAGACGGTCACAGCTTGTCTGTAAGCGGATGCCGGGAGCAGACAAGCCCGTCAGGGCGCGTCAGC
GGGTGTTGGCGGGTGTCGGGGCTGGCTTAACTATGCGGCATCAGAGCAGATTGTACTGAGAGTGCACCAT
TCGACGCTCTCCCTTATGCGACTCCTGCATTAGGAAGCAGCCCAGTAGTAGGTTGAGGCCGTTGAGCACC
GCCGCCGCAAGGAATGGTGCATGCAAGGAGATGGCGCCCAACAGTCCCCCGGCCACGGGGCCTGCCACCA
TACCCACGCCGAAACAAGCGCTCATGAGCCCGAAGTGGCGAGCCCGATCTTCCCCATCGGTGATGTCGGC
GATATAGGCGCCAGCAACCGCACCTGTGGCGCCGGTGATGCCGGCCACGATGCGTCCGGCGTAGAGGATC
TGGCTAGCGATGACCCTGCTGATTGGTTCGCTGACCATTTCCGGGTGCGGGACGGCGTTACCAGAAACTC
AGAAGGTTCGTCCAACCAAACCGACTCTGACGGCAGTTTACGAGAGAGATGATAGGGTCTGCTTCAGTAA
GCCAGATGCTACACAATTAGGCTTGTACATATTGTCGTTAGAACGCGGCTACAATTAATACATAACCTTA
TGTATCATACACATACGATTTAGGTGACACTATAGAATACACGGAATTAATTCTAGATGCTGCTAGAGAT
TTTCCACACTGACTAAAAGGGTCTGAGGGATCTCTAGTTACCAGAGTCACACAACAGACGGGCACACACT
ACTTGAAGCACTCAAGGCAAGCTTTATTGAGGCTTAAGCAGTGGGTTCCCTAGTTAGCCAGAGAGCTCCC
AGGCTCAGATCTGGTCTAACCAGAGAGACCCAGTACAAGCAAAAAGCAGATCTTGTCTTCGTTGGGAGTG
AATTAGCCCTTCCAGTCCCCCCTTTTCTTTTAAAAAGTGGCTAAGATCTACAGCTGCCTTGTAAGTCATT
GGTCTTAAAGGTACCGAGCTCGAATTAATTCCCTCGAGGTCGACGGTATCGATGCGGGGAGGCGGCCCAA
AGGGAGATCCGACTCGTCTGAGGGCGAAGGCGAAGACGCGGAAGAGGCCGCAGAGCCGGCAGCAGGCCGC
GGGAAGGAAGGTCCGCTGGATTGAGGGCCGAAGGGACGTAGCAGAAGGACGTCCCGCGCAGAATCCAGGT
GGCAACACAGGCGAGCAGCCAAGGAAAGGACGATGATTTCCCCGACAACACCACGGAATTGTCAGTGCCC
AACAGCCGAGCCCCTGTCCAGCAGCGGGCAAGGCAGGCGGCGATGAGTTCCGCCGTGGCAATAGGGAGGG
GGAAAGCGAAAGTCCCGGAAAGGAGCTGACAGGTGGTGGCAATGCCCCAACCAGTGGGGGTTGCGTCAGC
AAACACAGTGCACACCACGCCACGTTGCCTGACAACGGGCCACAACTCCTCATAAAGAGACAGCAACCAG
GATTTATACAAGGAGGAGAAAATGAAAGCCATACGGGAAGCAATAGCATGATACAAAGGCATTAAAGCAG
CGTATCCACATAGCGTAAAAGGAGCAACATAGTTAAGAATACCAGTCAATCTTTCACAAATTTTGTAATC
CAGAGGTTGATTATCGATAAGCTTGATATCAAGCTTGCATGCCTGCAGGTCGACTCTAGAGTCGCGGCCT
CAGTCAGTCACGCATGTTGCAGGTGGGAGTTGCGGCCGCAAGTCAAGGATCTTATGGCAAGGCTTCGGCG
GAATTAAGGAAGTAGGAAAATCGCGCCCCTGAGCACCCCCAGAACCGAAGTACAACGAATGTTCCCACCC
CAAGCAACAAGAGCCCGCCGAGAGCTCCAAAAAAAATACCAAAAAAGGCGGATCCCTTATACAGCTCATC
CATTCCCAGGGTGATCCCAGCAGCCGTCACGAATTCAAGCAGAACCATATGGTCTCTTTTTTCGTTAGGA
TCCTTGGAGAGGGCTGATTGCGTGGAGAGGTAGTGGTTATCTGGCAGCAAAACCGGACCGTCGCCGATAG
GCGTGTTTTGCTGGTAATGGTCGGCCAGTTGCACAGAGCCATCCTCGATATTGTGTCGGATTTTGAAGTT
CACCTTGATGCCGTTCTTCTGCTTATCAGCCATAATATACACGTTGTGGCTGTTGTAGTTGTACTCCAGC
TTGTGGCCCAAAATATTGCCGTCTTCTTTGAAATCGATTCCTTTCAACTCAATTCTATTTACCAACGTGT
CCCCCTCGAACTTAACTTCAGCCCTGGTTTTATAGTTACCGTCGTCCTTGAAGAATATGGTGCGTTCCTG
AACATAGCCCTCAGGCATCGCGGACTTGAAGAAATCGTGCTGTTTCATGTGGTCGGGGTACCGGGAGAAG
CACTGGACTCCGTAGGTGAGGGTGGTCACGAGTGTAGGCCAGGGCACTGGCAGCTTTCCTGTTGTACAGA
TGAACTTCAACGTCAGTTTACCGTACGTAGCGTCGCCCTCTCCTTCGCCGCTCACTGAGAACTTGTGTCC
GTTAACGTCTCCGTCCAGCTCAACCAGGATGGGCACAACTCCGGTGAACAATTCTTCACCCTTAGAAACC
ATGGATCCTTTATCATCGTCATCTTTATAATCCGCAAAAACAAGACAAAAAATGTAACTGAGGGCGATAA
TTGTCTTCATGGTGGCGGCGACGCGTGAGAATTCTCGAGAGCTCCAGATCCCCCCCGGGCGACTCAGTCT
GTCGGAGGACTGGCGCGCCGAGTGAGGGGTTGTGAGCTCTTTTATAGAGCTCGGGAAGCAGAAGCGCGCG
AACAGAAGCGAGAAGCAGGCTGATTGGTTAATTCAAATAAGGCGCAGGGTCATTTCAGGTCCTTGGGGGA
GCCTGGAAACATCTGATGGGTCTTAAGAAACTGCTGAGGGTTGGGCCATATCTGGGGACCATCTGTTCTT
GGCCTCGGGCCGGGGCCGAAACTGCGGTGACCATCTGTTCTTGGCCCCGGGCCGGGGCCGAAACTGCTCA
CCGCAGATATCCTGTTTGGCCCAACGTTAGCTATTTTCATGTACCCGCCCTTGATCTGAACTTCTCTATT
CTTGGTTTGGTATTTTTCCATGCCTTGCAAAATGGCGTTACTGCAGCTAGCTTGCCAAACCTACAGGTGG
GGTCTTTCATTCCCCCCTTTTTCTGGAGACTAAATAAAATCTTTTATTTTATCGGGGCTGCAGGAATTCG
ATATCAAGCTTATCGATCCAAACTGGATCTCTGCTGTCCCTGTAATAAACCCGAAAATTTTGAATTTTTG
TAATTTGTTTTTGTAATTCTTTAGTTTGTATGTCTGTTGCTATTATGTCTACTATTCTTTCCCCTGCACT
GTACCCCCCAATCCCCCCTTTTCTTTTAAAATTGTGGATGAATACTGCCATTTGGCGATACCGTCGAGAT
CCGTTCACTAATCGAATGGATCTGTCTCTGTCTCTCTCTCCACCTTCTTCTTCTATTCCTTCGGGCCTGT
CGGGTCCCCTCGGGGTTGGGAGGTGGGTCTGAAACGATAATGGTGAATATCCCTGCCTAACTCTATTCAC
TATAGAAAGTACAGCAAAAACTATTCTTAAACCTACCAAGCCTCCTACTATCATTATGAATAATTTTATA
TACCACAGCCAATTTGTTATGTTAAACCAATTCCACAAACTTGCCCATTTATCTAATTCCAATAATTCTT
GTTCATTCTTTTCTTGCTGGTTTTGCGATTCTTCAATTAAGGAGTGTATTAAGCTTGTGTAATTGTTAAT
TTCTCTGTCCCACTCCATCCAGGTCGTGTGATTCCAAATCTGTTCCAGAGATTTATTACTCCAACTAGCA
TTCCAAGGCACAGCAGTGGTGCAAATGAGTTTTCCAGAGCAACCCCAAATCCCCAGGAGCTGTTGATCCT
TTAGGTATCTTTCCACAGCCAGGATTCTTGCCTGGAGCTGCTTGATGCCCCAGACTGTGAGTTGCAACAG
ATGCTGTTGCGCCTCAATAGCCCTCAGCAAATTGTTCTGCTGCTGCACTATACCAGACAATAATTGTCTG
GCCTGTACCGTCAGCGTCATTGACGCTGCGCCCATAGTGCTTCCTGCTGCTCCCAAGAACCCAAGGAACA
AAGCTCCTATTCCCACTGCTCTTTTTTCTCTCTGCACCACTCTTCTCTTTGCCTTGGTGGGTGCTACTCC
TAATGGTTCAATTTTTACTACTTTATATTTATATAATTCACTTCTCCAATTGTCCCTCATATCTCCTCCT
CCAGGTCTGAAGATCAGCGGCCGGCCGCTTGCTGTGCGGTGGTCTTACTTTTGTTTTGCTCTTCCTCTAT
CTTGTCTAAAGCTTCCTTGGTGTCTTTTATCTCTATCCTTTGATGCACACAATAGAGGGTTGCTACTGTA
TTATATAATGATCTAAGTTCTTCTGATCCTGTCTGAAGGGATGGTTGTAGCTGTCCCAGTATTTGTCTAC
AGCCTTCTGATGTTTCTAACAGGCCAGGATTAACTGCGAATCGTTCTAGCTCCCTGCTTGCCCATACTAT
ATGTTTTAATTTATATTTTTTCTTTCCCCCTGGCCTTAACCGAATTTTTTCCCATCGCGATCTAATTCTC
CCCCGCTTAATACTGACGCTCTCGCACCCATCTCTCTCCTTCTAGCCTCCGCTAGTCAAAATTTTTGGCG
TACTCACCAGTCGCCGCCCCTCGCCTCTTGCCGTGCGCGCTTCAGCAAGCCGAGTCCTGCGTCGAGAGAG
CTCCTCTGGTTTCCCTTTCGCTTTCAAGTCCCTGTTCGGGCGCCACTGCTAGAGATTTTCCACACTGACT
AAAAGGGTCTGAGGGATCTCTAGTTACCAGAGTCACACAACAGACGGGCACACACTACTTGAAGCACTCA
AGGCAAGCTTTATTGAGGCTTAAGCAGTGGGTTCCCTAGTTAGCCAGAGAGCTCCCAGGCTCAGATCTGG
TCTAACCAGAGAGACCCAGTACAGGCAAAAAGCAGCTGCTTATATGCAGGATCTGAGGGCTCGCCACTCC
CCAGTCCCGCCCAGGCCACGCCTCCCTGGAAAGTCCCCAGCGGAAAGTCCCTTGTAGCAAGCTCGATATC
AGCAGTTCTTGAAGTACTCCGGATGCAGCTCTCGGGCCACGTGATGAAATGCTAGGCGGCTGTCAAACCT
CCACTCTAACACTTCTCTCTCCGGGTCATCCATCCCATGCAGGCTCACAGGGTGTAACAAGCTGGTGTTC
TCTCCTTTATTGGCCTCTTCTACCTTATCTGGCTCAACTGGTACTAGCTTGTAGCACCATCCAAAGGTCA
GTGGATATCTGACCCCTGGCCCTGGTGTGTAGTTCTGCTAATCAGGGAAGTAGCCTTGTGTGTGGTAGAT
CCACAGATCAAGGATATCTTGTCTTCTTTGGGAGTGAATTAGCCCTTCCAACTACTAAGTTTGTAGTACA
TATTTAACAAATACAATTTCTTTAAAATGAAAATAATTCAGAGGAATCACAGGTTTAGAGTAAATGAAAC
CACAGGTAATTGGCAGTGGTAATAGGGTATGGGGTGGGAAGTTTGGGATGATTTTGGTTAGCTTGAGTTA
TCCAGTTGATCCAGACATGATAAGATACATTGATGAGTTTGGACAAACCACAACTAGAATGCAGTGAAAA
AAATGCTTTATTTGTGAAATTTGTGATGCTATTGCTTTATTTGTAACCATTATAAGCTGCAATAAACAAG
TTAACAACAACAATTGCATTCATTTTATGTTTCAGGTTCAGGGGGAGGTGTGGGAGGTTTTTTAAAGCAA
GTAAAACCTCTACAAATGTGGTATGGCTGATTATGATCTCTAGTCAAGGCACTATACATCAAATATTCCT
TATTAACCCCTTTACAAATTAAAAAGCTAAAGGTACACAATTTTTGAGCATAGTTATTAATAGCAGACAC
TCTATGCCTGTGTGGAGTAAGAAAAAACAGTATGTTATGATTATAACTGTTATGCCTACTTATAAAGGTT
ACAGAATATTTTTCCATAATTTTCTTGTATAGCAGTGCAGCTTTTTCCTTTGTGGTGTAAATAGCAAAGC
AAGCAAGAGTTCTATTACTAAACACAGCATGACTCAAAAAACTTAGCAATTCTGAAGGAAAGTCCTTGGG
GTCTTCTACCTTTCTCTTCTTTTTTGGAGGAGTAGAATGTTGAGAGTCAGCAGTAGCCTCATCATCACTA
GATGGCATTTCTTCTGAGCAAAACAGGTTTTCCTCATTAAAGGCATTCCACCACTGCTCCCATTCATCAG
TTCCATAGGTTGGAATCTAAAATACACAAACAATTAGAATCAGTAGTTTAACACATTATACACTTAAAAA
TTTTATATTTACCTTAGAGCTTTAAATCTCTGTAGGTAGTTTGTCCAATTATGTCACACCACAGAAGTAA
GGTTCCTTCACAAAGATCCGGGGCCCACTCATAAATCCAGTTGCCGCCACGGTAGCCAATCACCGTATCG
TATAAATCATCGTCGGTACGTTCGGCATCGCTCATCACAATACGTGCCTGGACGTCGAGGATTTCGCGTG
GGTCAATGCCGCGCCAGATCCACATCAGACGGTTAATCATGCGATACCAGTGAGGGATGGTTTTACCATC
AAGGGCCGACTGCACAGGCGGTTGTGCGCCGTGATTAAAGCGGCGGACTAGCGTCGAGGTTTCAGGATGT
TTAAAGCGGGGTTTGAACAGGGTTTCGCTCAGGTTTGCCTGTGTCATGGATGCAGCCTCCAGAATACTTA
CTGGAAACTATTGTAACCCGCCTGAAGTTAAAAAGAACAACGCCCGGCAGTGCCAGGCGTTGAAAAGATT
AGCGACCGGAGATTGGCGGGACGAATACGACGCCCATATCCCACGGCTGTTCAATCCAGGTATCTTGCGG
GATATCAACAACATAGTCATCAACCAGCGGACGACCAGCCGGTTTTGCGAAGATGGTGACAAAGTGCGCT
TTTGGATACATTTCACGAATCGCAACCGCAGTACCACCGGTATCCACCAGGTCATCAATAACGATGAAGC
CTTCGCCATCGCCTTCTGCGCGTTTCAGCACTTTAAGCTCGCGCTGGTTGTCGTGATCGTAGCTGGAAAT
ACAAACGGTATCGACATGACGAATACCCAGTTCACGCGCCAGTAACGCACCCGGTACAGACCGCCACGGC
TTACGGCAATAATGCCTTTCCATTGTTCAGAAGGCATCAGTCGGCTTGCGAGTTTACGTGCATGGATCTG
CAACATGTCCCAGGTGACGATGTATTTTTCGCTCATGTGAAGTGTCCCAGCCTGTTTATCTACGGCTTAA
AAAGTGTTCGAGGGG
Features (pLannotate 1.2.2; 33 found; start..end, strand, type, name):
    151..480     -  promoter       SV40 promoter: SV40 enhancer and early promoter
    487..543     -  CDS            lacI (fragment): lac repressor; lacI; The lac repressor binds to the lac operator to inhibit transcription in E. coli. This inhibition can be relieved by adding lactose or isopropyl-β-D-thiogalactopyranoside (IPTG).
    726..1314    -  rep_origin     ori: high-copy-number ColE1/pMB1/pBR322/pUC origin of replication
   1485..2345    -  CDS            AmpR: β-lactamase; bla; confers resistance to ampicillin, carbenicillin, and related antibiotics
   2346..2450    -  promoter       AmpR promoter: bla
   2545..2580    +  CDS            rop (fragment): Rop protein, which maintains plasmids at low copy number; rop
   2682..2730    +  misc_feature   bom (fragment): basis of mobility region from pBR322
   2731..3010    -  CDS            TcR (fragment): tetracycline efflux protein; tet; confers resistance to tetracycline
   3238..3256    +  promoter       SP6 promoter: promoter for bacteriophage SP6 RNA polymerase
   3281..3514    -  LTR            3' LTR (ΔU3): self-inactivating 3' long terminal repeat (LTR) from HIV-1
   3516..3584    -  CDS            nef (fragment): NEF_HV1Z2 - Experimental evidence at protein level: Swiss-Prot protein existence level 1. Extracellular Nef protein targets CD4(+) T-lymphocytes for apoptosis by interacting with CXCR4 surface receptors. From Human immunodeficiency virus type 1 group M subtype D (isolate Z2/CDC-Z34) (HIV-1).
   3601..3623    -  misc_feature   MCS (fragment): pBluescript multiple cloning site
   3624..4212    -  misc_feature   WPRE: woodchuck hepatitis virus posttranscriptional regulatory element
   4212..4230    -  misc_feature   MCS (fragment): pBluescript multiple cloning site
   4231..4261    -  misc_feature   MCS (fragment): pUC18/19 multiple cloning site
   4466..5182    -  CDS            EGFP: EGFP is a basic (constitutively fluorescent) green fluorescent protein published in 1996, derived from Aequorea victoria. It is reported to be a rapidly-maturing weak dimer with moderate acid sensitivity.
   5304..5711    -  promoter       SFFV promoter: spleen focus-forming virus long terminal repeat (LTR) promoter
   5795..5827    +  misc_feature   MCS (fragment): pBluescript multiple cloning site
   5864..5981    -  misc_feature   cPPT/CTS: central polypurine tract and central termination sequence of HIV-1
   6018..6118    -  CDS            Rev (fragment): human immunodeficiency virus 1 (HIV-1) Rev protein; rev; enhances nuclear export of unspliced and incompletely spliced viral mRNAs
   6495..6728    -  misc_feature   RRE: The Rev response element (RRE) of HIV-1 allows for Rev-dependent mRNA export from the nucleus to the cytoplasm.
   6903..7241    -  CDS            HIV-1 gag (fragment): gag protein from human immunodeficiency virus 1; gag
   7225..7350    -  misc_feature   HIV-1 Ψ: packaging signal of human immunodeficiency virus type 1
   7397..7654    -  LTR            5' LTR (truncated): truncated 5' long terminal repeat (LTR) from HIV-1
   7702..8031    -  CDS            nef (fragment): NEF_HV1BR - Experimental evidence at protein level: Swiss-Prot protein existence level 1. Extracellular Nef protein targets CD4(+) T-lymphocytes for apoptosis by interacting with CXCR4 surface receptors (PubMed:14990729). From Human immunodeficiency virus type 1 group M subtype B (isolate BRU/LAI) (HIV-1).
   8198..8332    -  polyA_signal   SV40 poly(A) signal: SV40 polyadenylation signal
   8355..8438    -  CDS            large T antigen (fragment): large T antigen from SV40 (simian virus 40)
   8757..8777    -  CDS            SV40 NLS: nuclear localization signal of SV40 (simian virus 40) large T antigen
   8907..8972    -  intron         small t intron: SV40 (simian virus 40) small t antigen intron
   8974..9048    -  CDS            small t antigen (fragment): SV40 (simian virus 40) small t antigen
   9052..9357    -  CDS            frsA (fragment): FRSA_ECOLI - Also known as yafA. Experimental evidence at protein level: Swiss-Prot protein existence level 1. Catalyzes the hydrolysis of esters (PubMed:15808744). Displays esterase activity toward pNP-butyrate (PubMed:15808744). May stimulate mixed-acid fermentation by acting as a fermentation/respiration switch that down-regulates respiration and up- regulates fermentation rates (PubMed:15169777). From Escherichia coli (strain K12).
   9452..9787    -  CDS            gpt (fragment): XGPT_ECOLI - Also known as gpp, gxu. Experimental evidence at protein level: Swiss-Prot protein existence level 1. Purine salvage pathway enzyme that catalyzes the transfer of the ribosyl-5-phosphate group from 5-phospho-alpha-D-ribose 1- diphosphate (PRPP) to the N9 position of the 6-oxopurines guanine and xanthine to form the corresponding ribonucleotides GMP (guanosine 5'- monophosphate) and XMP (xanthosine 5'-monophosphate), with the release of PPi. To a lesser extent, also acts on hypoxanthine (PubMed:9100006, PubMed:3886014). Does not ribophosphorylate adenine (PubMed:3886014). From Esch
   9787..9906    -  CDS            gpt (fragment): XGPT_ECOLI - Also known as gpp, gxu. Experimental evidence at protein level: Swiss-Prot protein existence level 1. Purine salvage pathway enzyme that catalyzes the transfer of the ribosyl-5-phosphate group from 5-phospho-alpha-D-ribose 1- diphosphate (PRPP) to the N9 position of the 6-oxopurines guanine and xanthine to form the corresponding ribonucleotides GMP (guanosine 5'- monophosphate) and XMP (xanthosine 5'-monophosphate), with the release of PPi. To a lesser extent, also acts on hypoxanthine (PubMed:9100006, PubMed:3886014). Does not ribophosphorylate adenine (PubMed:3886014). From Esch
