[The description below was written by a language model from this plasmid's Addgene catalogue record and pLannotate feature annotations shown in this document.]
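Description:
pHR-flag-GFP-MUC4 is a lentiviral transfer plasmid built on the pHR backbone for expression of a synthetic cell adhesion molecule (synCAM) in mammalian cells. It is propagated in E. coli as a high-copy plasmid through a ColE1/pUC-type origin and selected with ampicillin via the β-lactamase gene. The backbone also carries non-functional remnants of older vectors (fragments of lacI, rop, bom and the tetracycline resistance gene) and an SV40 promoter/gpt/small t intron/SV40 poly(A) region lying outside the viral genome.

The packaged portion is flanked by a truncated HIV-1 5' LTR and a self-inactivating ΔU3 3' LTR. It contains the Ψ packaging signal with a partial gag sequence, the Rev response element for Rev-dependent nuclear export of the genomic RNA, and the cPPT/CTS, which aids transduction. Because the 3' LTR is self-inactivating, expression of the payload after integration relies on the internal SFFV promoter, which sits upstream of the insert. A WPRE lies downstream and enhances transcript stability and expression.

The annotated coding feature in the insert is EGFP. About 120 nt between the promoter and EGFP and about 200 nt between EGFP and the cloning-site remnants are unannotated. These gaps presumably hold the FLAG tag implied by the name and the MUC4-derived portion, but the feature table does not identify them and the record does not state the domain architecture. No mammalian selection marker is annotated within the LTRs, so the GFP is the only evident handle for identifying transduced cells. The construct belongs to a toolkit for programming cell–cell adhesion and multicellular assembly with synthetic adhesion molecules.
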