Addgene plasmid #205189: pHR-flag-GFP-MUC4
Purpose: This vector encodes of a synCAM (MUC4) and GFP
Depositing lab: Wendell Lim. Depositing organization: University of California, San Francisco (UCSF). Publication: Programming multicellular assembly with synthetic cell adhesion molecules. Stevens AJ, Harris AR, Gerdts J, Kim KH, Trentesaux C, Ramirez JT, McKeithan WL, Fattahi F, Klein OD, Fletcher DA, Lim WA. Nature. 2023 Feb;614(7946):144-152. doi: 10.1038/s41586-022-05622-z. Epub 2022 Dec 12. PubMed 36509107.
Backbone
  Vector backbone: pHR
  Vector type: Mammalian Expression, Lentiviral
Growth in bacteria
  Bacterial resistance: Ampicillin, 100 μg/mL
  Growth temperature: 37°C
  Growth strain: NEB Stable
  Copy number: High Copy
Gene/Insert
  Gene/Insert name: synCAM MUC4 and GFP
  Species: Synthetic
Terms and licenses: Academic/Nonprofit Terms; Industry Terms: Not Available to Industry
How to cite: pHR-flag-GFP-MUC4 was a gift from Wendell Lim (Addgene plasmid # 205189 ; http://n2t.net/addgene:205189 ; RRID:Addgene_205189)
